>Addgene plasmid #34418 | KHBD00292 | depositor partial sequence | sequence record 40985 | KHBD00292 sequence 2079 bps
ATGGCTGCATATGCGCAGTTTGGATACGCTGGCTACCCGACGGCAAATCAGCTGACTACCGCCAATACCG
ATAGCCAGAGCGGCCATGGCGGAGGATCGCCGCTATCCGGCACGAATGAGGCTTCGCTGAGTCCCTCGGG
CGGCTCGACGGCCACCGGCCTGACTGCCGGTCCTCTGAGTCCAGGTGCTGTTTCCCAGTCGTCGCATCAT
GCGGGCCACAAGGGTCTCTCCACATCGCCGGCGGAGGATGTGGTTGGTGGCGATGTGCCCGTTGGCCTTT
CATCTGCTGCCCAGGACTTGCCCAGCCGGGGATCCTGTTGCGAGAACGGCAGACCCATCATCACGGATCC
CGTATCGGGACAAACCGTGTGCTCCTGCCAGTACGATCCGGCCCGACTGGCCATCGGTGGCTATTCCCGC
ATGGCCCTGCCCTCCGGCGGCGTGGGAGTTGGCGTCTACGGCGGACCGTATCCCTCTAACGAACAGAACC
CTTACCCCAGCATCGGAGTGGACAACTCGGCCTTCTACGCACCTCTGAGCAATCCCTACGGCATCAAGGA
CACCAGTCCCAGCACCGAGATGAGCGCCTGGACATCCGCCAGCCTGCAGTCAACCACCGGATACTATTCC
TACGATCCCACGCTGGCGGCCTACGGATACGGACCCAACTATGATCTCGCCGCCAGGCGGAAGAACGCCA
CGCGGGAATCCACGGCCACGTTGAAGGCCTGGCTGAGTGAGCACAAGAAGAATCCATATCCGACGAAGGG
TGAGAAGATTATGCTGGCCATCATCACCAAGATGACCCTCACCCAGGTGTCCACGTGGTTTGCCAATGCA
CGTCGTCGGCTGAAAAAGGAGAACAAGATGACGTGGGAGCCGAAGAATAAGACGGAGGACGATGATGATG
GCATGATGTCCGACGATGAGAAGGAAAAGGATGCTGGCGATGGTGGGAAACTCTCTACAGAAGCTTTCGA
TCCCGGCAATCAACTTATCAAATCCGAACTGGGCAAGGCGGAGAAGGAGGTGGACAGTAGTGGTGACCAG
AAACTGGATCTGGACCGGGAGCCACACAATCTGGTGGCCATGCGTGGACTGGCGCCATATGCCACGCCCC
CAGGCGCCCATCCAATGCACGCGGCATACAGTTCGTATGCGCAATCCCACAACACGCATACGCACCCTCA
TCCCCAGCAAATGCAACACCACCAACAGCAGCAGCAGCAGCAGCAGAATCAGCAGCAGCTGCAGCACCAT
CAAATGGATCAGCCGTACTATCATCCGGGTGGCTATGGCCAGGAGGAATCGGGTGAATTTGCGGCCCAAA
AAAACCCGCTGAGCAGAGACTGTGGCATCCCAGTTCCGGCGAGCAAGCCCAAGATCTGGAGCGTGGCCGA
CACAGCCGCCTGCAAGACACCACCGCCCACCGCGGCGTACCTCGGCCAGAACTTCTATCCACCCTCATCG
GCGGACCAGCAGTTGCCTCACCAGCCGCTCCAGCAGCATCAGCAACAGCAGCTGCAGCAGTTGCAGCAGC
AGCAACAGCACCACCACCACCCGCACCATCATCATCCGCACCACTCGATGGAGCTCGGTTCGCCGCTGAG
TATGATGAGCAGCTACGCCGGCGGATCGCCATATTCGCGGATACCTACGGCGTACACCGAAGCCATGGGC
ATGCATCTGCCCAGCAGCAGCAGTTCCAGTTCCTCCACCGGCAAGCTGCCACCCACTCATATCCATCCGG
CGCCACAGCGGGTGGGGTTTCCCGAGATCCAGCCCGATACTCCGCCCCAGACACCACCCACTATGAAGCT
GAACAGCAGCGGCGGCAGCAGCAGCAGCAGCGGGAGCAGCCACAGTTCCTCGATGCATTCCGTCACTCCG
GTGACGGTGGCTTCCATGGTCAACATTTTGTACAGTAATACGGACAGTGGATATGGACACGGACACAGTC
ATGGACATGGGCATGGCCACGGACATGGACTCGGGCATGGACATGGACTCGGGCATGGGCATGGGCACAT
GGGCGTCACTAGTAATGCCTATCTAACGGAGGGCGGGCGTTCCGGGTCG
