>Addgene plasmid #34418 | KHBD00292 | addgene partial sequence | sequence record 42151 | M13-Rev 5'-CAGGAAACAGCTATGACC-3'
TTATTTTGACTGATAGTGACCTGTTCGTTGCAACAAATTGATAAGCAATGCTTTCTTATAATGCCAACTT
TGTACAAGAAAGTTGGCAACGACCCGGAACGCCCGCCCTCCGTTAGATAGGCATTACTAGTGACGCCCAT
GTGCCCATGCCCATGCCCGAGTCCATGTCCATGCCCGAGTCCATGTCCGTGGCCATGCCCATGTCCATGA
CTGTGTCCGTGTCCATATCCACTGTCCGTATTACTGTACAAAATGTTGACCATGGAAGCCACCGTCACCG
GAGTGACGGAATGCATCGAGGAACTGTGGCTGCTCCCGCTGCTGCTGCTGCTGCCGCCGCTGCTGTTCAG
CTTCATAGTGGGTGGTGTCTGGGGCGGAGTATCGGGCTGGATCTCGGGAAACCCCACCCGCTGTGGCGCC
GGATGGATATGAGTGGGTGGCAGCTTGCCGGTGGAGGAACTGGAACTGCTGCTGCTGGGCAGATGCATGC
CCATGGCTTCGGTGTACGCCGTAGGTATCCGCGAATATGGCGATCCGCCGGCGTAGCTGCTCATCATACT
CAGCGGCGAACCGAGCTCCATCGAGTGGTGCGGATGATGATGGTGCGGGTGGTGGTGGTGCTGTTGCTGC
TGCTGCAACTGCTGCAGCTGCTGTTGCTGATGCTGCTGGAGCGGCTGGTGAGGCAACTGCTGGTCCGCCG
ATGAGGGTGGATAGAAGTTC
