[The description below was written by a language model from this plasmid's Addgene catalogue record.]
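Description:
KHBD00292 is a Gateway entry-type clone built in the pDONR221 donor vector backbone (Invitrogen), carrying the open reading frame of the Drosophila melanogaster gene caupolican (caup, CG10605), a member of the Iroquois complex (Iro-C). The insert is recorded as 2079 bp in a backbone of 2536 bp without insert, and it was introduced by Gateway recombinational cloning. After such a reaction in pDONR221, the ORF is normally flanked by attL recombination sites, although no feature table is provided here to confirm the exact site arrangement. The plasmid is maintained in E. coli as a high-copy construct under kanamycin selection, and M13 forward and reverse priming sites flank the insert for sequence verification.

The plasmid is a bacterial cloning and shuttle vector rather than an expression vector. The record lists no promoter, tag or reporter, and pDONR221 is not designed to drive expression of the insert. The depositor notes that ORFs in this collection were cloned open-ended, without a stop codon. The caup coding sequence can therefore be moved by LR recombination into Gateway destination vectors that supply their own promoters and, in particular, C-terminal fusion partners, while also remaining compatible with N-terminal fusions.

The clone belongs to a collection of Drosophila ORFs associated with work on automated protein-DNA interaction screening of fly regulatory elements. This indicates that it serves as a source clone for generating transcription factor fusion constructs for such screens, though the record does not specify which destination vectors were used.
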