Addgene plasmid #34418: KHBD00292
Depositing lab: Bart Deplancke. Depositing organization: Swiss Federal Institute of Technology (EPFL). Publication: Automated protein-DNA interaction screening of Drosophila regulatory elements. Korneel Hens, Jean-Daniel Feuz, Alina Isakova, Antonina Lagovitina, Andreas Massouras, Julien Bryois, Patrick Callaerts, Susan E. Celniker, Bart Deplancke. Nat Methods. 2011 Oct 30;8(12):1065-70. 10.1038/nmeth.1763 PubMed 22037703.
Backbone
  Vector backbone: pDONR221
  Backbone manufacturer: Invitrogen
  Backbone size w/o insert (bp): 2536
  Vector type: Gateway Donor Vector
Growth in bacteria
  Bacterial resistance: Kanamycin, 50 μg/mL
  Growth temperature: 37°C
  Growth strain: DH5alpha
  Copy number: High Copy
Gene/Insert
  Gene/Insert name: CG10605 (alt names: FBgn0015919; caup; caupolican)
  Species: D. melanogaster (fly)
  Insert size (bp): 2079
  Entrez Gene: caup (a.k.a. Dmel_CG10605, CG10605, Caup, Dmel\CG10605, IRO-C, Iro, Iro-C, iro, iro-C)
  Cloning method: Gateway Cloning
  Sequencing primers: 5′ M13F; 3′ M13R
Terms and licenses: Academic/Nonprofit Terms; Industry Terms: Not Available to Industry
Depositor comments: Please note that the ORFs in this collection were cloned open-ended (without a stop codon).
How to cite: KHBD00292 was a gift from Bart Deplancke (Addgene plasmid # 34418 ; http://n2t.net/addgene:34418 ; RRID:Addgene_34418)
